Addgene plasmid #126569: pME-GcAMP5
Purpose: Multisite gateway middle entry clone containing zebrafish calcium reporter GcAMP5. Parton lab clone ANR.
Depositing lab: Rob Parton. Depositing organization: University of Queensland, Institute for Molecular Bioscience. Publication: Cavin4 interacts with Bin1 to promote T-tubule formation and stability in developing skeletal muscle. Lo HP, Lim YW, Xiong Z, Martel N, Ferguson C, Ariotti N, Giacomotto J, Rae J, Floetenmeyer M, Moradi SV, Gao Y, Tillu VA, Xia D, Wang H, Rahnama S, Nixon SJ, Bastiani M, Day RD, Smith KA, Palpant NJ, Johnston WA, Alexandrov K, Collins BM, Hall TE, Parton RG. J Cell Biol. 2021 Dec 6;220(12). pii: 212693. doi: 10.1083/jcb.201905065. Epub 2021 Oct 11. PubMed 34633413.
Backbone
  Vector backbone: pDONR221
  Backbone manufacturer: Invitrogen
  Vector type: Gateway entry clone
Growth in bacteria
  Bacterial resistance: Kanamycin, 50 μg/mL
  Growth temperature: 37°C
  Growth strain: DH5alpha
  Copy number: High Copy
Gene/Insert
  Gene/Insert name: GcAMP5
  Species: Synthetic
Terms and licenses: Academic/Nonprofit Terms; Industry Terms: Not Available to Industry
How to cite: pME-GcAMP5 was a gift from Rob Parton (Addgene plasmid # 126569 ; http://n2t.net/addgene:126569 ; RRID:Addgene_126569)
