[The description below was written by a language model from this plasmid's Addgene catalogue record and pLannotate feature annotations shown in this document.]
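Description:
pME-GcAMP5 is a Gateway middle entry clone built on the Invitrogen pDONR221 backbone and intended for multisite Gateway assembly. At about 3.9 kb, it is a bacterial cloning intermediate rather than an expression vector. It replicates in E. coli from a high-copy ColE1/pUC-type origin and is selected with kanamycin through an aminoglycoside phosphotransferase (KanR) gene. The rrnB T1 and T2 transcription terminators lie upstream of the cloning region, where they insulate the insert from read-through transcription. The short lacI and lacZα fragments and the T7 promoter beyond attL2 are backbone remnants typical of pDONR-derived plasmids.

The payload is the coding sequence for the genetically encoded calcium indicator recorded as GcAMP5, a synthetic GFP-based sensor whose fluorescence changes with calcium binding. It is flanked by attL1 and attL2 recombination sites. The automated annotation labels this roughly 1.35 kb open reading frame as a GCaMP6f fragment. This most likely reflects the close sequence similarity among GCaMP family members, but the catalogue name and the annotation do not strictly agree on the variant. No eukaryotic promoter or polyadenylation signal is present in the plasmid. In the multisite scheme, these are supplied by an LR Clonase reaction that joins the middle entry insert with separate 5' (promoter) and 3' (tag or polyA) entry clones in a destination vector.

The record describes the insert as a calcium reporter for zebrafish, so the clone serves as a modular building block for transgenes that express the sensor under a chosen tissue-specific promoter. The associated study concerns T-tubule formation in developing skeletal muscle, which suggests use in imaging calcium dynamics in that context.
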