Features (pLannotate 1.2.2; 10 found; start..end, strand, type, name):
    121..213     +  CDS            lacI (fragment): lac repressor; lacI; The lac repressor binds to the lac operator to inhibit transcription in E. coli. This inhibition can be relieved by adding lactose or isopropyl-β-D-thiogalactopyranoside (IPTG).
    268..295     -  terminator     rrnB T2 terminator: transcription terminator T2 from the E. coli rrnB gene
    427..470     +  terminator     rrnB T1 terminator: Escherichia coli rrnB; transcription terminator T1 from the E. coli rrnB gene
    517..553     -  CDS            lacZα (fragment): LacZα fragment of β-galactosidase; lacZ fragment
    569..668     +  protein_bind   attL1: mutant version of attL; recombination site for the Gateway® LR reaction LR Clonase™
    678..2028    +  CDS            GCaMP6f (fragment): improved fluorescent protein-based calcium sensor (Chen et al., 2013)
   2031..2130    -  protein_bind   attL2: mutant version of attL; recombination site for the Gateway® LR reaction LR Clonase™
   2148..2166    -  promoter       T7 promoter: promoter for bacteriophage T7 RNA polymerase
   2300..3109    +  CDS            KanR: aminoglycoside phosphotransferase; aph(3')-Ia; confers resistance to kanamycin in bacteria or G418 (Geneticin®) in eukaryotes
   3256..3844    +  rep_origin     ori: high-copy-number ColE1/pMB1/pBR322/pUC origin of replication
>Addgene plasmid #126569 | pME-GcAMP5 | addgene full sequence | sequence record 346509 | Addgene NGS Result
CTTTCCTGCGTTATCCCCTGATTCTGTGGATAACCGTATTACCGCCTTTGAGTGAGCTGATACCGCTCGC
CGCAGCCGAACGACCGAGCGCAGCGAGTCAGTGAGCGAGGAAGCGGAAGAGCGCCCAATACGCAAACCGC
CTCTCCCCGCGCGTTGGCCGATTCATTAATGCAGCTGGCACGACAGGTTTCCCGACTGGAAAGCGGGCAG
TGAGCGCAACGCAATTAATACGCGTACCGCTAGCCAGGAAGAGTTTGTAGAAACGCAAAAAGGCCATCCG
TCAGGATGGCCTTCTGCTTAGTTTGATGCCTGGCAGTTTATGGCGGGCGTCCTGCCCGCCACCCTCCGGG
CCGTTGCTTCACAACGTTCAAATCCGCTCCCGGCGGATTTGTCCTACTCAGGAGAGCGTTCACCGACAAA
CAACAGATAAAACGAAAGGCCCAGTCTTCCGACTGAGCCTTTCGTTTTATTTGATGCCTGGCAGTTCCCT
ACTCTCGCGTTAACGCTAGCATGGATGTTTTCCCAGTCACGACGTTGTAAAACGACGGCCAGTCTTAAGC
TCGGGCCCCAAATAATGATTTTATTTTGACTGATAGTGACCTGTTCGTTGCAACAAATTGATGAGCAATG
CTTTTTTATAATGCCAACTTTGTACAAAAAAGCAGGCTGCCGCCACCATGGGTTCTCATCATCATCATCA
TCATGGTATGGCTAGCATGACTGGTGGACAGCAAATGGGTCGGGATCTGTACGACGATGACGATAAGGAT
CTCGCCACCATGGTCGACTCATCACGTCGTAAGTGGAATAAGACAGGTCACGCAGTCAGAGCTATAGGTC
GGCTGAGCTCACTCGAGAACGTCTATATCAAGGCCGACAAGCAGAAGAACGGCATCAAGGCGAACTTCAA
GATCCGCCACAACATCGAGGACGGCGGCGTGCAGCTCGCCTACCACTACCAGCAGAACACCCCCATCGGC
GACGGCCCCGTGCTGCTGCCCGACAACCACTACCTGAGCGTGCAGTCCAAACTTTCGAAAGACCCCAACG
AGAAGCGCGATCACATGGTCCTGCTGGAGTTCGTGACCGCCGCCGGGATCACTCTCGGCATGGACGAGCT
GTACAAGGGCGGTACCGGAGGGAGCATGGTGAGCAAGGGCGAGGAGCTGTTCACCGGGGTGGTGCCCATC
CTGGTCGAGCTGGACGGCGACGTAAACGGCCACAAGTTCAGCGTGTCCGGCGAGGGTGAGGGCGATGCCA
CCTACGGCAAGCTGACCCTGAAGTTCATCTGCACCACCGGCAAGCTGCCCGTGCCCTGGCCCACCCTCGT
GACCACCCTGACCTACGGCGTGCAGTGCTTCAGCCGCTACCCCGACCACATGAAGCAGCACGACTTCTTC
AAGTCCGCCATGCCCGAAGGCTACATCCAGGAGCGCACCATCTTCTTCAAGGACGACGGCAACTACAAGA
CCCGCGCCGAGGTGAAGTTCGAGGGCGACACCCTGGTGAACCGCATCGAGCTGAAGGGCATCGACTTCAA
GGAGGACGGCAACATCCTGGGGCACAAGCTGGAGTACAACCTGCCGGACCAACTGACTGAAGAGCAGATC
GCAGAATTTAAAGAGGCTTTCTCCCTATTTGACAAGGACGGGGATGGGACAATAACAACCAAGGAGCTGG
GGACGGTGATGCGGTCTCTGGGGCAGAACCCCACAGAAGCAGAGCTGCAGGACATGATCAATGAAGTAGA
TGCCGACGGTGACGGCACAATCGACTTCCCTGAGTTCCTGACAATGATGGCAAGAAAAATGAAATACACA
GACAGTGAAGAAGAAATTAGAGAAGCGTTCCGTGTGTTTGATAAGGATGGCAATGGCTACATCAGTGCAG
CAGAGCTTCGCCACGTGATGACAAACCTTGGAGAGAAGTTAACAGATGAAGAGGTTGATGAAATGATCAG
GGAAGCAGACATCGATGGGGATGGTCAGGTAAACTACGAAGAGTTTGTACAAATGATGACAGCGAAGTAA
ACCCAGCTTTCTTGTACAAAGTTGGCATTATAAGAAAGCATTGCTTATCAATTTGTTGCAACGAACAGGT
CACTATCAGTCAAAATAAAATCATTATTTGCCATCCAGCTGATATCCCCTATAGTGAGTCGTATTACATG
GTCATAGCTGTTTCCTGGCAGCTCTGGCCCGTGTCTCAAAATCTCTGATGTTACATTGCACAAGATAAAA
ATATATCATCATGAACAATAAAACTGTCTGCTTACATAAACAGTAATACAAGGGGTGTTATGAGCCATAT
TCAACGGGAAACGTCGAGGCCGCGATTAAATTCCAACATGGATGCTGATTTATATGGGTATAAATGGGCT
CGCGATAATGTCGGGCAATCAGGTGCGACAATCTATCGCTTGTATGGGAAGCCCGATGCGCCAGAGTTGT
TTCTGAAACATGGCAAAGGTAGCGTTGCCAATGATGTTACAGATGAGATGGTCAGACTAAACTGGCTGAC
GGAATTTATGCCTCTTCCGACCATCAAGCATTTTATCCGTACTCCTGATGATGCATGGTTACTCACCACT
GCGATCCCCGGAAAAACAGCATTCCAGGTATTAGAAGAATATCCTGATTCAGGTGAAAATATTGTTGATG
CGCTGGCAGTGTTCCTGCGCCGGTTGCATTCGATTCCTGTTTGTAATTGTCCTTTTAACAGCGATCGCGT
ATTTCGTCTCGCTCAGGCGCAATCACGAATGAATAACGGTTTGGTTGATGCGAGTGATTTTGATGACGAG
CGTAATGGCTGGCCTGTTGAACAAGTCTGGAAAGAAATGCATAAACTTTTGCCATTCTCACCGGATTCAG
TCGTCACTCATGGTGATTTCTCACTTGATAACCTTATTTTTGACGAGGGGAAATTAATAGGTTGTATTGA
TGTTGGACGAGTCGGAATCGCAGACCGATACCAGGATCTTGCCATCCTATGGAACTGCCTCGGTGAGTTT
TCTCCTTCATTACAGAAACGGCTTTTTCAAAAATATGGTATTGATAATCCTGATATGAATAAATTGCAGT
TTCATTTGATGCTCGATGAGTTTTTCTAATCAGAATTGGTTAATTGGTTGTAACACTGGCAGAGCATTAC
GCTGACTTGACGGGACGGCGCAAGCTCATGACCAAAATCCCTTAACGTGAGTTACGCGTCGTTCCACTGA
GCGTCAGACCCCGTAGAAAAGATCAAAGGATCTTCTTGAGATCCTTTTTTTCTGCGCGTAATCTGCTGCT
TGCAAACAAAAAAACCACCGCTACCAGCGGTGGTTTGTTTGCCGGATCAAGAGCTACCAACTCTTTTTCC
GAAGGTAACTGGCTTCAGCAGAGCGCAGATACCAAATACTGTTCTTCTAGTGTAGCCGTAGTTAGGCCAC
CACTTCAAGAACTCTGTAGCACCGCCTACATACCTCGCTCTGCTAATCCTGTTACCAGTGGCTGCTGCCA
GTGGCGATAAGTCGTGTCTTACCGGGTTGGACTCAAGACGATAGTTACCGGATAAGGCGCAGCGGTCGGG
CTGAACGGGGGGTTCGTGCACACAGCCCAGCTTGGAGCGAACGACCTACACCGAACTGAGATACCTACAG
CGTGAGCTATGAGAAAGCGCCACGCTTCCCGAAGGGAGAAAGGCGGACAGGTATCCGGTAAGCGGCAGGG
TCGGAACAGGAGAGCGCACGAGGGAGCTTCCAGGGGGAAACGCCTGGTATCTTTATAGTCCTGTCGGGTT
TCGCCACCTCTGACTTGAGCGTCGATTTTTGTGATGCTCGTCAGGGGGGCGGAGCCTATGGAAAAACGCC
AGCAACGCGGCCTTTTTACGGTTCCTGGCCTTTTGCTGGCCTTTTGCTCACATGTT
